Addgene plasmid #73534: pX458-sgRNA_Ago1_2
Purpose: Expresses SpCas9, GFP, and sgRNA targeting Ago1
Depositing lab: Constance Ciaudo. Depositing organization: ETH Zurich (Swiss Federal Institute of Technology). Publication: Argonaute 2 Is Required for Extra-embryonic Endoderm Differentiation of Mouse Embryonic Stem Cells. Ngondo RP, Cirera-Salinas D, Yu J, Wischnewski H, Bodak M, Vandormael-Pournin S, Geiselmann A, Wettstein R, Luitz J, Cohen-Tannoudji M, Ciaudo C. Stem Cell Reports. 2018 Jan 24. pii: S2213-6711(17)30571-4. doi: 10.1016/j.stemcr.2017.12.023. PubMed 29396181.
Backbone
  Vector backbone: pSpCas9(BB)-2A-GFP (PX458)
  Backbone manufacturer: Feng Zhang (Addgene plasmid # 48138)
  Backbone size w/o insert (bp): 9300
  Vector type: Mammalian Expression, CRISPR
Growth in bacteria
  Bacterial resistance: Ampicillin, 100 μg/mL
  Growth temperature: 37°C
  Growth strain: DH5alpha
  Copy number: High Copy
Gene/Insert
  Gene/Insert name: AGO1
  gRNA/shRNA sequence: GGATGGGGGGCCCATTTTGA
  Species: M. musculus (mouse)
  Insert size (bp): 20
  Promoter: hU6
  Cloning method: Restriction Enzyme; 5′ cloning site BbsI (destroyed during cloning); 3′ cloning site BbsI (destroyed during cloning)
  Sequencing primers: 5′ TTTATGGCGAGGCGGCGG
Terms and licenses: Academic/Nonprofit Terms; Industry Terms: Not Available to Industry
How to cite: pX458-sgRNA_Ago1_2 was a gift from Constance Ciaudo (Addgene plasmid # 73534 ; http://n2t.net/addgene:73534 ; RRID:Addgene_73534)
