[The description below was written by a language model from this plasmid's Addgene catalogue record.]
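Description:
pX458-sgRNA_Ago1_2 is an all-in-one mammalian CRISPR expression plasmid built on the pSpCas9(BB)-2A-GFP (PX458) backbone, which is about 9.3 kb without the insert. It is maintained in E. coli as a high-copy plasmid under ampicillin selection. No selectable marker for mammalian cells is recorded. Transfected cells are instead identified by the GFP reporter that the backbone co-expresses with the nuclease.

The insert is a 20-nucleotide guide sequence directed against mouse Ago1 (Argonaute 1). It was cloned between the two BbsI sites of the backbone, and both sites were destroyed in the process, as is usual for this type IIS guide-cloning scheme. The guide is transcribed from the human U6 promoter, a Pol III promoter, and in the PX458 design it is joined to the sgRNA scaffold to give a complete single guide RNA. The same plasmid expresses Streptococcus pyogenes Cas9 linked to GFP through a 2A self-cleaving peptide, so both proteins come from a single transcript and fluorescence reports Cas9 expression. The promoter driving the Cas9-2A-GFP cassette is not stated in the record, and no feature table was supplied to confirm other backbone elements.

The plasmid delivers Cas9 and the guide in a single transfection to cut the mouse Ago1 locus, typically to generate knockout alleles, with GFP allowing transfected cells to be enriched or sorted. The "_2" in the name suggests it is one of several Ago1 guides, although the record does not say so. The associated publication concerns Argonaute protein function in mouse embryonic stem cell differentiation, consistent with use in producing Ago1-mutant stem cell lines.
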