>Addgene plasmid #73534 | pX458-sgRNA_Ago1_2 | addgene partial sequence | sequence record 139778 | hU6-F 5'-GAGGGCCTATTTCCCATGATT-3'
ATTGGAATTAATTTGACTGTAAACACAAAGATATTAGTACAAAATACGTGACGTAGAAAGTAATAATTTC
TTGGGTAGTTTGCAGTTTTAAAATTATGTTTTAAAATGGACTATCATATGCTTACCGTAACTTGAAAGTA
TTTCGATTTCTTGGCTTTATATATCTTGTGGAAAGGACGAAACACCGGGATGGGGGGCCCATTTTGAGTT
TTAGAGCTAGAAATAGCAAGTTAAAATAAGGCTAGTCCGTTATCAACTTGAAAAAGTGGCACCGAGTCGG
TGCTTTTTTGTTTTAGAGCTAGAAATAGCAAGTTAAAATAAGGCTAGTCCGTTTTTAGCGCGTGCGCCAA
TTCTGCAGACAAATGGCTCTAGAGGTACCCGTTACATAACTTACGGTAAATGGCCCGCCTGGCTGACCGC
CCAACGACCCCCGCCCATTGACGTCAATAGTAACGCCAATAGGGACTTTCCATTGACGTCAATGGGTGGA
GTATTTACGGTAAACTGCCCACTTGGCAGTACATCAAGTGTATCATATGCCAAGTACGCCCCCTATTGAC
GTCAATGACGGTAAATGGCCCGCCTGGCATTGTGCCCAGTACATGACCTTATGGGACTTTCCTACTTGGC
AGTACATCTACGTATTAGTCATCGCTATTACCATGGTCGAGGTGAGCCCCACGTTCTGCTTCACTCTCCC
CATCTCCCCCCCCTCCCCACCC
