>Addgene plasmid #73534 | pX458-sgRNA_Ago1_2 | addgene partial sequence | sequence record 139779 | dCas9-F2 5'-CCAAAGAGGTGCTGGACG-3'
GAGACACGGATCGACCTGTCTCAGCTGGGAGGCGACAAAAGGCCGGCGGCCACGAAAAAGGCCGGCCAGG
CAAAAAAGAAAAAGGAATTCGGCAGTGGAGAGGGCAGAGGAAGTCTGCTAACATGCGGTGACGTCGAGGA
GAATCCTGGCCCAGTGAGCAAGGGCGAGGAGCTGTTCACCGGGGTGGTGCCCATCCTGGTCGAGCTGGAC
GGCGACGTAAACGGCCACAAGTTCAGCGTGTCCGGCGAGGGCGAGGGCGATGCCACCTACGGCAAGCTGA
CCCTGAAGTTCATCTGCACCACCGGCAAGCTGCCCGTGCCCTGGCCCACCCTCGTGACCACCCTGACCTA
CGGCGTGCAGTGCTTCAGCCGCTACCCCGACCACATGAAGCAGCACGACTTCTTCAAGTCCGCCATGCCC
GAAGGCTACGTCCAGGAGCGCACCATCTTCTTCAAGGACGACGGCAACTACAAGACCCGCGCCGAGGTGA
AGTTCGAGGGCGACACCCTGGTGAACCGCATCGAGCTGAAGGGCATCGACTTCAAGGAGGACGGCAACAT
CCTGGGGCACAAGCTGGAGTACAACTACAACAGCCACAACGTCTATATCATGGCCGACAAGCAGAAGAAC
GGCATCAAGGTGAACTTCAAGATCCGCCACAACATCGAGGACGGCAGCGTGCAGCTCGCCGACCACTACC
AGCAGAACACCCCCATCGGCGACGGCCCCGTGCTGCTGCCCGACAACCACTACCTGAGCACCCAGTCCGC
CCTGAGCAAAGACCCCAACGAGAAGCGCGATCACATGGTCCTGCTGGAGTTCGTGACCGCCGCCGG
